Addgene plasmid #141104: pLentiV2-dCas9-VP64
Purpose: (Empty Backbone) Expression of gRNA and dCas9-VP64 from the same plasmid for CRISPRa
Depositing lab: Igor Ulitsky. Depositing organization: Weizmann Institute of Science.
Backbone
  Vector backbone: entiSAM v2 (Puro) addgene#92062
  Backbone size (bp): 15524
  Modifications to backbone: The gRNA cloning site was replaced with the one from lentiCRISPR v2 (addgene# 52961)
  Vector type: Mammalian Expression, Lentiviral, CRISPR
  Selectable markers: Puromycin
Growth in bacteria
  Bacterial resistance: Ampicillin, 100 μg/mL
  Growth temperature: 30°C
  Growth strain: NEB Stable
  Copy number: Unknown
Gene/Insert
  Cloning method: Restriction Enzyme
Terms and licenses: Academic/Nonprofit Terms; Industry Terms: Not Available to Industry
How to cite: pLentiV2-dCas9-VP64 was a gift from Igor Ulitsky (Addgene plasmid # 141104 ; http://n2t.net/addgene:141104 ; RRID:Addgene_141104)
