[The description below was written by a language model from this plasmid's Addgene catalogue record, the feature table of its GenBank file and pLannotate feature annotations shown in this document.]
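Description:
pLentiV2-dCas9-VP64 is an empty-backbone, all-in-one lentiviral CRISPR activation (CRISPRa) vector of about 15.5 kb that expresses a guide RNA and the dCas9-VP64 activator from a single plasmid. It derives from lentiSAM v2 (Puro), with the gRNA cloning site replaced by the one from lentiCRISPR v2. In bacteria it is maintained through a high-copy ColE1/pUC-type origin and ampicillin resistance (AmpR); an f1 origin is also present. Outside the viral region, the backbone carries an SV40 promoter/origin and EM7 promoter driving a bleomycin/Zeocin resistance gene, although the catalogue lists only puromycin as the mammalian selection marker.

The transfer cassette is a CMV enhancer/promoter fused to a truncated HIV-1 5' LTR, followed by the Psi packaging signal, RRE and cPPT/CTS, and closed by a second truncated LTR and a bGH polyadenylation signal. These elements allow the genomic RNA to be transcribed, exported, packaged and integrated when packaging functions are supplied in trans. Within it, a human U6 Pol III promoter lies upstream of the S. pyogenes gRNA scaffold. The two are separated by roughly 1.9 kb of unannotated sequence, apart from an automated hit to a bacterial gene, consistent with a stuffer that is replaced by restriction cloning of a guide. Downstream, the EF-1α core promoter drives one open reading frame: nucleoplasmin NLS, catalytically dead Cas9 (D10A/N863A), SV40 NLS and the VP64 tetrameric VP16 activation domain, linked through P2A to puromycin N-acetyltransferase, with a WPRE to enhance expression. Transduced, puromycin-selected mammalian cells therefore produce an RNA-guided transcriptional activator directed to the promoter targeted by the inserted guide. The two feature tables agree apart from differing start coordinates and a four-base length difference.
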