LOCUS       Exported 15520 bp ds-DNA circular SYN 12-MAY-2021
DEFINITION  Expression of gRNA and dCas9-VP64 from the same plasmid for CRISPRa.
ACCESSION   .
VERSION     .
KEYWORDS    pLentiV2-dCas9-VP64
SOURCE      synthetic DNA construct
  ORGANISM  synthetic DNA construct
REFERENCE   1 (bases 1 to 15520)
  TITLE     pLentiV2-dCas9-VP64
  JOURNAL   Unpublished
REFERENCE   2 (bases 1 to 15520)
  AUTHORS   .
  TITLE     Direct Submission
  JOURNAL   Exported May 12, 2021 from SnapGene Server 1.1.58
            http://www.snapgene.com
FEATURES             Location/Qualifiers
     source          1..15520
                     /organism="synthetic DNA construct"
                     /mol_type="other DNA"
     enhancer        1..380
                     /label=CMV enhancer
                     /note="human cytomegalovirus immediate early enhancer"
     promoter        382..580
                     /label=CMV promoter
                     /note="human cytomegalovirus (CMV) immediate early
                     promoter"
     primer_bind     535..555
                     /label=CMV-F
                     /note="Human CMV immediate early promoter, forward primer"
     LTR             598..778
                     /label=5' LTR (truncated)
                     /note="truncated 5' long terminal repeat (LTR) from HIV-1"
     misc_feature    825..950
                     /label=HIV-1 Psi
                     /note="packaging signal of human immunodeficiency virus
                     type 1"
     misc_feature    1443..1676
                     /label=RRE
                     /note="The Rev response element (RRE) of HIV-1 allows for
                     Rev-dependent mRNA export from the nucleus to the
                     cytoplasm."
     CDS             1861..1905
                     /codon_start=1
                     /product="antigenic peptide corresponding to amino acids
                     655 to 669 of the HIV envelope protein gp41 (Lutje Hulsik
                     et al., 2013)"
                     /label=gp41 peptide
                     /note="recognized by the 2H10 single-chain llama nanobody"
                     /translation="KNEQELLELDKWASL"
     misc_feature    2203..2320
                     /label=cPPT/CTS
                     /note="central polypurine tract and central termination
                     sequence of HIV-1"
     promoter        2371..2611
                     /label=U6 promoter
                     /note="RNA polymerase III promoter for human U6 snRNA"
     primer_bind     2371..2391
                     /label=hU6-F
                     /note="Human U6 promoter, forward primer"
     primer_bind     2542..2561
                     /label=LKO.1 5'
                     /note="Human U6 promoter, forward primer"
     misc_RNA        4501..4576
                     /label=gRNA scaffold
                     /note="guide RNA scaffold for the Streptococcus pyogenes
                     CRISPR/Cas9 system"
     promoter        4638..4849
                     /label=EF-1-alpha core promoter
                     /note="core promoter for human elongation factor
                     EF-1-alpha"
     CDS             4866..4913
                     /codon_start=1
                     /product="bipartite nuclear localization signal from
                     nucleoplasmin"
                     /label=nucleoplasmin NLS
                     /translation="KRPAATKKAGQAKKKK"
     CDS             4914..9014
                     /codon_start=1
                     /product="catalytically dead mutant of the Cas9
                     endonuclease from the Streptococcus pyogenes Type II
                     CRISPR/Cas system"
                     /label=dCas9
                     /note="RNA-guided DNA-binding protein that lacks
                     endonuclease activity due to the D10A mutation in the RuvC
                     catalytic domain and the N863A mutation in the HNH
                     catalytic domain"
                     /translation="DKKYSIGLAIGTNSVGWAVITDEYKVPSKKFKVLGNTDRHSIKKN
                     LIGALLFDSGETAEATRLKRTARRRYTRRKNRICYLQEIFSNEMAKVDDSFFHRLEESF
                     LVEEDKKHERHPIFGNIVDEVAYHEKYPTIYHLRKKLVDSTDKADLRLIYLALAHMIKF
                     RGHFLIEGDLNPDNSDVDKLFIQLVQTYNQLFEENPINASGVDAKAILSARLSKSRRLE
                     NLIAQLPGEKKNGLFGNLIALSLGLTPNFKSNFDLAEDAKLQLSKDTYDDDLDNLLAQI
                     GDQYADLFLAAKNLSDAILLSDILRVNTEITKAPLSASMIKRYDEHHQDLTLLKALVRQ
                     QLPEKYKEIFFDQSKNGYAGYIDGGASQEEFYKFIKPILEKMDGTEELLVKLNREDLLR
                     KQRTFDNGSIPHQIHLGELHAILRRQEDFYPFLKDNREKIEKILTFRIPYYVGPLARGN
                     SRFAWMTRKSEETITPWNFEEVVDKGASAQSFIERMTNFDKNLPNEKVLPKHSLLYEYF
                     TVYNELTKVKYVTEGMRKPAFLSGEQKKAIVDLLFKTNRKVTVKQLKEDYFKKIECFDS
                     VEISGVEDRFNASLGTYHDLLKIIKDKDFLDNEENEDILEDIVLTLTLFEDREMIEERL
                     KTYAHLFDDKVMKQLKRRRYTGWGRLSRKLINGIRDKQSGKTILDFLKSDGFANRNFMQ
                     LIHDDSLTFKEDIQKAQVSGQGDSLHEHIANLAGSPAIKKGILQTVKVVDELVKVMGRH
                     KPENIVIEMARENQTTQKGQKNSRERMKRIEEGIKELGSQILKEHPVENTQLQNEKLYL
                     YYLQNGRDMYVDQELDINRLSDYDVDHIVPQSFLKDDSIDNKVLTRSDKARGKSDNVPS
                     EEVVKKMKNYWRQLLNAKLITQRKFDNLTKAERGGLSELDKAGFIKRQLVETRQITKHV
                     AQILDSRMNTKYDENDKLIREVKVITLKSKLVSDFRKDFQFYKVREINNYHHAHDAYLN
                     AVVGTALIKKYPKLESEFVYGDYKVYDVRKMIAKSEQEIGKATAKYFFYSNIMNFFKTE
                     ITLANGEIRKRPLIETNGETGEIVWDKGRDFATVRKVLSMPQVNIVKKTEVQTGGFSKE
                     SILPKRNSDKLIARKKDWDPKKYGGFDSPTVAYSVLVVAKVEKGKSKKLKSVKELLGIT
                     IMERSSFEKNPIDFLEAKGYKEVKKDLIIKLPKYSLFELENGRKRMLASAGELQKGNEL
                     ALPSKYVNFLYLASHYEKLKGSPEDNEQKQLFVEQHKHYLDEIIEQISEFSKRVILADA
                     NLDKVLSAYNKHRDKPIREQAENIIHLFTLTNLGAPAAFKYFDTTIDRKRYTSTKEVLD
                     ATLIHQSITGLYETRIDLSQLGGD"
     CDS             9069..9089
                     /codon_start=1
                     /product="nuclear localization signal of SV40 (simian virus
                     40) large T antigen"
                     /label=SV40 NLS
                     /translation="PKKKRKV"
     CDS             9114..9263
                     /codon_start=1
                     /product="tetrameric repeat of the minimal activation
                     domain of herpes simplex virus VP16 (Beerli et al., 1998)"
                     /label=VP64
                     /translation="DALDDFDLDMLGSDALDDFDLDMLGSDALDDFDLDMLGSDALDDF
                     DLDML"
     CDS             9285..9341
                     /codon_start=1
                     /product="2A peptide from porcine teschovirus-1
                     polyprotein"
                     /label=P2A
                     /note="Eukaryotic ribosomes fail to insert a peptide bond
                     between the Gly and Pro residues, yielding separate
                     polypeptides."
                     /translation="ATNFSLLKQAGDVEENPGP"
     CDS             9342..9938
                     /codon_start=1
                     /gene="pac from Streptomyces alboniger"
                     /product="puromycin N-acetyltransferase"
                     /label=PuroR
                     /note="confers resistance to puromycin"
                     /translation="TEYKPTVRLATRDDVPRAVRTLAAAFADYPATRHTVDPDRHIERV
                     TELQELFLTRVGLDIGKVWVADDGAAVAVWTTPESVEAGAVFAEIGPRMAELSGSRLAA
                     QQQMEGLLAPHRPKEPAWFLATVGVSPDHQGKGLGSAVVLPGVEAAERAGVPAFLETSA
                     PRNLPFYERLGFTVTADVEVPEGPRTWCMTRKPGA"
     primer_bind     9835..9855
                     /label=Puro-F
                     /note="Puromycin resistance gene, forward primer"
     misc_feature    9975..10563
                     /label=WPRE
                     /note="woodchuck hepatitis virus posttranscriptional
                     regulatory element"
     primer_bind     complement(10028..10048)
                     /label=WPRE-R
                     /note="WPRE, reverse primer"
     CDS             complement(10446..10457)
                     /codon_start=1
                     /product="Factor Xa recognition and cleavage site"
                     /label=Factor Xa site
                     /translation="IEGR"
     primer_bind     complement(10566..10582)
                     /label=KS primer
                     /note="common sequencing primer, one of multiple similar
                     variants"
     primer_bind     complement(10567..10583)
                     /label=pBluescriptKS
                     /note="For pBluescript vector"
     LTR             11088..11268
                     /label=5' LTR (truncated)
                     /note="truncated 5' long terminal repeat (LTR) from HIV-1"
     primer_bind     complement(11294..11311)
                     /label=BGH-rev
                     /note="Bovine growth hormone terminator, reverse primer.
                     Also called BGH reverse"
     polyA_signal    11300..11524
                     /label=bGH poly(A) signal
                     /note="bovine growth hormone polyadenylation signal"
     rep_origin      11570..11998
                     /direction=RIGHT
                     /label=f1 ori
                     /note="f1 bacteriophage origin of replication; arrow
                     indicates direction of (+) strand synthesis"
     primer_bind     complement(11657..11676)
                     /label=F1ori-R
                     /note="F1 origin, reverse primer"
     primer_bind     11867..11888
                     /label=F1ori-F
                     /note="F1 origin, forward primer"
     primer_bind     complement(12007..12027)
                     /label=pBABE 3'
                     /note="SV40 enhancer, reverse primer for pBABE vectors"
     promoter        12012..12341
                     /label=SV40 promoter
                     /note="SV40 enhancer and early promoter"
     rep_origin      12192..12327
                     /label=SV40 ori
                     /note="SV40 origin of replication"
     primer_bind     12254..12273
                     /label=SV40pro-F
                     /note="SV40 promoter/origin, forward primer"
     promoter        12389..12436
                     /label=EM7 promoter
                     /note="synthetic bacterial promoter "
     CDS             12455..12829
                     /codon_start=1
                     /gene="Sh ble from Streptoalloteichus hindustanus"
                     /product="antibiotic-binding protein"
                     /label=BleoR
                     /note="confers resistance to bleomycin, phleomycin, and
                     Zeocin(TM)"
                     /translation="MAKLTSAVPVLTARDVAGAVEFWTDRLGFSRDFVEDDFAGVVRDD
                     VTLFISAVQDQVVPDNTLAWVWVRGLDELYAEWSEVVSTNFRDASGPAMTEIGEQPWGR
                     EFALRDPAGNCVHFVAEEQD"
     polyA_signal    12959..13080
                     /label=SV40 poly(A) signal
                     /note="SV40 polyadenylation signal"
     primer_bind     complement(12996..13015)
                     /label=SV40pA-R
                     /note="SV40 polyA, reverse primer"
     primer_bind     13050..13069
                     /label=EBV-rev
                     /note="SV40 polyA terminator, reverse primer"
     primer_bind     complement(13129..13145)
                     /label=M13 rev
                     /note="common sequencing primer, one of multiple similar
                     variants"
     primer_bind     complement(13129..13145)
                     /label=M13 Reverse
                     /note="In lacZ gene. Also called M13-rev"
     primer_bind     complement(13142..13164)
                     /label=M13/pUC Reverse
                     /note="In lacZ gene"
     protein_bind    13153..13169
                     /label=lac operator
                     /bound_moiety="lac repressor encoded by lacI"
                     /note="The lac repressor binds to the lac operator to
                     inhibit transcription in E. coli. This inhibition can be
                     relieved by adding lactose or
                     isopropyl-beta-D-thiogalactopyranoside (IPTG)."
     promoter        complement(13177..13207)
                     /label=lac promoter
                     /note="promoter for the E. coli lac operon"
     protein_bind    13222..13243
                     /label=CAP binding site
                     /bound_moiety="E. coli catabolite activator protein"
                     /note="CAP binding activates transcription in the presence
                     of cAMP."
     primer_bind     complement(13360..13377)
                     /label=L4440
                     /note="L4440 vector, forward primer"
     rep_origin      complement(13531..14119)
                     /direction=LEFT
                     /label=ori
                     /note="high-copy-number ColE1/pMB1/pBR322/pUC origin of
                     replication"
     primer_bind     complement(13611..13630)
                     /label=pBR322ori-F
                     /note="pBR322 origin, forward primer"
     CDS             complement(14290..15150)
                     /codon_start=1
                     /gene="bla"
                     /product="beta-lactamase"
                     /label=AmpR
                     /note="confers resistance to ampicillin, carbenicillin, and
                     related antibiotics"
                     /translation="MSIQHFRVALIPFFAAFCLPVFAHPETLVKVKDAEDQLGARVGYI
                     ELDLNSGKILESFRPEERFPMMSTFKVLLCGAVLSRIDAGQEQLGRRIHYSQNDLVEYS
                     PVTEKHLTDGMTVRELCSAAITMSDNTAANLLLTTIGGPKELTAFLHNMGDHVTRLDRW
                     EPELNEAIPNDERDTTMPVAMATTLRKLLTGELLTLASRQQLIDWMEADKVAGPLLRSA
                     LPAGWFIADKSGAGERGSRGIIAALGPDGKPSRIVVIYTTGSQATMDERNRQIAEIGAS
                     LIKHW"
     primer_bind     14913..14932
                     /label=Amp-R
                     /note="Ampicillin resistance gene, reverse primer"
     promoter        complement(15151..15255)
                     /gene="bla"
                     /label=AmpR promoter
     primer_bind     complement(15330..15349)
                     /label=pRS-marker
                     /note="pRS vectors, use to sequence yeast selectable
                     marker"
ORIGIN
        1 gacattgatt attgactagt tattaatagt aatcaattac ggggtcatta gttcatagcc
       61 catatatgga gttccgcgtt acataactta cggtaaatgg cccgcctggc tgaccgccca
      121 acgacccccg cccattgacg tcaataatga cgtatgttcc catagtaacg ccaataggga
      181 ctttccattg acgtcaatgg gtggagtatt tacggtaaac tgcccacttg gcagtacatc
      241 aagtgtatca tatgccaagt acgcccccta ttgacgtcaa tgacggtaaa tggcccgcct
      301 ggcattatgc ccagtacatg accttatggg actttcctac ttggcagtac atctacgtat
      361 tagtcatcgc tattaccatg gtgatgcggt tttggcagta catcaatggg cgtggatagc
      421 ggtttgactc acggggattt ccaagtctcc accccattga cgtcaatggg agtttgtttt
      481 ggcaccaaaa tcaacgggac tttccaaaat gtcgtaacaa ctccgcccca ttgacgcaaa
      541 tgggcggtag gcgtgtacgg tgggaggtct atataagcag cgcgttttgc ctgtactggg
      601 tctctctggt tagaccagat ctgagcctgg gagctctctg gctaactagg gaacccactg
      661 cttaagcctc aataaagctt gccttgagtg cttcaagtag tgtgtgcccg tctgttgtgt
      721 gactctggta actagagatc cctcagaccc ttttagtcag tgtggaaaat ctctagcagt
      781 ggcgcccgaa cagggacttg aaagcgaaag ggaaaccaga ggagctctct cgacgcagga
      841 ctcggcttgc tgaagcgcgc acggcaagag gcgaggggcg gcgactggtg agtacgccaa
      901 aaattttgac tagcggaggc tagaaggaga gagatgggtg cgagagcgtc agtattaagc
      961 gggggagaat tagatcgcga tgggaaaaaa ttcggttaag gccaggggga aagaaaaaat
     1021 ataaattaaa acatatagta tgggcaagca gggagctaga acgattcgca gttaatcctg
     1081 gcctgttaga aacatcagaa ggctgtagac aaatactggg acagctacaa ccatcccttc
     1141 agacaggatc agaagaactt agatcattat ataatacagt agcaaccctc tattgtgtgc
     1201 atcaaaggat agagataaaa gacaccaagg aagctttaga caagatagag gaagagcaaa
     1261 acaaaagtaa gaccaccgca cagcaagcgg ccgctgatct tcagacctgg aggaggagat
     1321 atgagggaca attggagaag tgaattatat aaatataaag tagtaaaaat tgaaccatta
     1381 ggagtagcac ccaccaaggc aaagagaaga gtggtgcaga gagaaaaaag agcagtggga
     1441 ataggagctt tgttccttgg gttcttggga gcagcaggaa gcactatggg cgcagcgtca
     1501 atgacgctga cggtacaggc cagacaatta ttgtctggta tagtgcagca gcagaacaat
     1561 ttgctgaggg ctattgaggc gcaacagcat ctgttgcaac tcacagtctg gggcatcaag
     1621 cagctccagg caagaatcct ggctgtggaa agatacctaa aggatcaaca gctcctgggg
     1681 atttggggtt gctctggaaa actcatttgc accactgctg tgccttggaa tgctagttgg
     1741 agtaataaat ctctggaaca gatttggaat cacacgacct ggatggagtg ggacagagaa
     1801 attaacaatt acacaagctt aatacactcc ttaattgaag aatcgcaaaa ccagcaagaa
     1861 aagaatgaac aagaattatt ggaattagat aaatgggcaa gtttgtggaa ttggtttaac
     1921 ataacaaatt ggctgtggta tataaaatta ttcataatga tagtaggagg cttggtaggt
     1981 ttaagaatag tttttgctgt actttctata gtgaatagag ttaggcaggg atattcacca
     2041 ttatcgtttc agacccacct cccaaccccg aggggacccg acaggcccga aggaatagaa
     2101 gaagaaggtg gagagagaga cagagacaga tccattcgat tagtgaacgg atcggcactg
     2161 cgtgcgccaa ttctgcagac aaatggcagt attcatccac aattttaaaa gaaaaggggg
     2221 gattgggggg tacagtgcag gggaaagaat agtagacata atagcaacag acatacaaac
     2281 taaagaatta caaaaacaaa ttacaaaaat tcaaaatttt cgggtttatt acagggacag
     2341 cagagatcca gtttggttaa ttaaggtacc gagggcctat ttcccatgat tccttcatat
     2401 ttgcatatac gatacaaggc tgttagagag ataattagaa ttaatttgac tgtaaacaca
     2461 aagatattag tacaaaatac gtgacgtaga aagtaataat ttcttgggta gtttgcagtt
     2521 ttaaaattat gttttaaaat ggactatcat atgcttaccg taacttgaaa gtatttcgat
     2581 ttcttggctt tatatatctt gtggaaagga cgaaacaccg gagacggttg taaatgagca
     2641 cacaaaatac acatgctaaa atattatatt ctatgacctt tataaaatca accaaaatct
     2701 tctttttaat aactttagta tcaataatta gaatttttat gttccttttt gcaaactttt
     2761 aataaaaatg agcaaaataa aaaaacgcta gttttagtaa ctcgcgttgt tttcttcacc
     2821 tttaataata gctactccac cacttgttcc taagcggtca gctcctgctt caatcatttt
     2881 ttgagcatct tcaaatgttc taactccacc agctgcttta actaaagcat tgtctttaac
     2941 aactgacttc attagtttaa catcttcaaa tgttgcacct gattttgaaa atcctgttga
     3001 tgttttaaca aattctaatc cagcttcaac agctatttca caagctttca tgatttcttc
     3061 ttttgttaat aaacaatttt ccataataca tttaacaaca tgtgatccag ctgctttttt
     3121 tacagctttc atgtcttcta aaactaattc ataatttttg tcttttaatg caccaatatt
     3181 taataccata tcaatttctg ttgcaccatc tttaattgct tcagaaactt cgaatgcttt
     3241 tgtagctgtt gtgcatgcac ctagaggaaa acctacaaca tttgttattc ctacatttgt
     3301 gccttttaat aattctttac aatagcttgt tcaatatgaa ttaacacaaa ctgttgcaaa
     3361 atcaaattca attgcttcat cacataattg tttaatttca gctttcgtag catcttgttt
     3421 taataatgtg tgatctatat atttgtttag tttcattttt tctcctatat attcattttt
     3481 aattttaatt ctttaataat ttcgtctact ttaactttag cgttttgaac agattcacca
     3541 acacctataa aataaatttt tagtttaggt tcagttccac ttgggcgaac agcaaatcat
     3601 gacttatctt ctaaataaaa ttttagtaag tcttgtcctg gcatattata cattccatcg
     3661 atgtagtctt caacattaac aactttaagt ccagcaattt gagttaaggg tgttgctctc
     3721 aatgatttca ttaatggttc aatttttaat ttcttttctt ctggtttaaa attcaagttt
     3781 aaagtgaaag tgtaatatgc acccatttct ttaaataaat cttctaaata gtctactaat
     3841 gttttatttt gttttttata aaatcaagca gcctctgcta ttaatataga agcttgtatt
     3901 ccatctttat ctctagctga gtcatcaatt acatatccat aactttcttc ataagcaaaa
     3961 acaaaattta atccgttatc ttcttcttta gcaatttctc tacccattca tttaaatcca
     4021 gttaaagttt ttacaatatt aactccatat ttttcatgag cgattctatc acccaaatca
     4081 cttgttacaa aacttgaata tagagccgga ttttttggaa tgctatttaa gcgttttaga
     4141 tttgataatt ttcaatcaat taaaattggt cctgtttgat ttccatctaa tcttacaaaa
     4201 tgaccatcat gttttattgc cattccaaat ctgtcagcat ctgggtcatt cataataata
     4261 atatctgcat catgtttaat accatattca agcggtattt ttcatgcagg atcaaattct
     4321 ggatttggat ttacaacatt tttaaatgtt tcatcttcaa atgcatgctc ttcaacctca
     4381 ataacgttat atcctgattc acgtaatatt tttggggtaa atttagttcc tgttccatta
     4441 actgcgctaa aaataatttt taaatctttt ttagcttctt gctctttttt gtacgtctct
     4501 gttttagagc tagaaatagc aagttaaaat aaggctagtc cgttatcaac ttgaaaaagt
     4561 ggcaccgagt cggtgctttt ttgaattcgc tagctaggtc ttgaaaggag tgggaattgg
     4621 ctccggtgcc cgtcagtggg cagagcgcac atcgcccaca gtccccgaga agttgggggg
     4681 aggggtcggc aattgatccg gtgcctagag aaggtggcgc ggggtaaact gggaaagtga
     4741 tgtcgtgtac tggctccgcc tttttcccga gggtggggga gaaccgtata taagtgcagt
     4801 agtcgccgtg aacgttcttt ttcgcaacgg gtttgccgcc agaacacagg cgtacggcca
     4861 ccatgaaaag gccggcggcc acgaaaaagg ccggccaggc aaaaaagaaa aaggacaaga
     4921 agtacagcat cggcctggcc atcggcacca actctgtggg ctgggccgtg atcaccgacg
     4981 agtacaaggt gcccagcaag aaattcaagg tgctgggcaa caccgaccgg cacagcatca
     5041 agaagaacct gatcggagcc ctgctgttcg acagcggcga aacagccgag gccacccggc
     5101 tgaagagaac cgccagaaga agatacacca gacggaagaa ccggatctgc tatctgcaag
     5161 agatcttcag caacgagatg gccaaggtgg acgacagctt cttccacaga ctggaagagt
     5221 ccttcctggt ggaagaggat aagaagcacg agcggcaccc catcttcggc aacatcgtgg
     5281 acgaggtggc ctaccacgag aagtacccca ccatctacca cctgagaaag aaactggtgg
     5341 acagcaccga caaggccgac ctgcggctga tctatctggc cctggcccac atgatcaagt
     5401 tccggggcca cttcctgatc gagggcgacc tgaaccccga caacagcgac gtggacaagc
     5461 tgttcatcca gctggtgcag acctacaacc agctgttcga ggaaaacccc atcaacgcca
     5521 gcggcgtgga cgccaaggcc atcctgtctg ccagactgag caagagcaga cggctggaaa
     5581 atctgatcgc ccagctgccc ggcgagaaga agaatggcct gttcggcaac ctgattgccc
     5641 tgagcctggg cctgaccccc aacttcaaga gcaacttcga cctggccgag gatgccaaac
     5701 tgcagctgag caaggacacc tacgacgacg acctggacaa cctgctggcc cagatcggcg
     5761 accagtacgc cgacctgttt ctggccgcca agaacctgtc cgacgccatc ctgctgagcg
     5821 acatcctgag agtgaacacc gagatcacca aggcccccct gagcgcctct atgatcaaga
     5881 gatacgacga gcaccaccag gacctgaccc tgctgaaagc tctcgtgcgg cagcagctgc
     5941 ctgagaagta caaagagatt ttcttcgacc agagcaagaa cggctacgcc ggctacattg
     6001 acggcggagc cagccaggaa gagttctaca agttcatcaa gcccatcctg gaaaagatgg
     6061 acggcaccga ggaactgctc gtgaagctga acagagagga cctgctgcgg aagcagcgga
     6121 ccttcgacaa cggcagcatc ccccaccaga tccacctggg agagctgcac gccattctgc
     6181 ggcggcagga agatttttac ccattcctga aggacaaccg ggaaaagatc gagaagatcc
     6241 tgaccttccg catcccctac tacgtgggcc ctctggccag gggaaacagc agattcgcct
     6301 ggatgaccag aaagagcgag gaaaccatca ccccctggaa cttcgaggaa gtggtggaca
     6361 agggcgcttc cgcccagagc ttcatcgagc ggatgaccaa cttcgataag aacctgccca
     6421 acgagaaggt gctgcccaag cacagcctgc tgtacgagta cttcaccgtg tataacgagc
     6481 tgaccaaagt gaaatacgtg accgagggaa tgagaaagcc cgccttcctg agcggcgagc
     6541 agaaaaaggc catcgtggac ctgctgttca agaccaaccg gaaagtgacc gtgaagcagc
     6601 tgaaagagga ctacttcaag aaaatcgagt gcttcgactc cgtggaaatc tccggcgtgg
     6661 aagatcggtt caacgcctcc ctgggcacat accacgatct gctgaaaatt atcaaggaca
     6721 aggacttcct ggacaatgag gaaaacgagg acattctgga agatatcgtg ctgaccctga
     6781 cactgtttga ggacagagag atgatcgagg aacggctgaa aacctatgcc cacctgttcg
     6841 acgacaaagt gatgaagcag ctgaagcggc ggagatacac cggctggggc aggctgagcc
     6901 ggaagctgat caacggcatc cgggacaagc agtccggcaa gacaatcctg gatttcctga
     6961 agtccgacgg cttcgccaac agaaacttca tgcagctgat ccacgacgac agcctgacct
     7021 ttaaagagga catccagaaa gcccaggtgt ccggccaggg cgatagcctg cacgagcaca
     7081 ttgccaatct ggccggcagc cccgccatta agaagggcat cctgcagaca gtgaaggtgg
     7141 tggacgagct cgtgaaagtg atgggccggc acaagcccga gaacatcgtg atcgaaatgg
     7201 ccagagagaa ccagaccacc cagaagggac agaagaacag ccgcgagaga atgaagcgga
     7261 tcgaagaggg catcaaagag ctgggcagcc agatcctgaa agaacacccc gtggaaaaca
     7321 cccagctgca gaacgagaag ctgtacctgt actacctgca gaatgggcgg gatatgtacg
     7381 tggaccagga actggacatc aaccggctgt ccgactacga tgtggaccac atcgtgcctc
     7441 agagctttct gaaggacgac tccatcgaca acaaggtgct gaccagaagc gacaaggccc
     7501 ggggcaagag cgacaacgtg ccctccgaag aggtcgtgaa gaagatgaag aactactggc
     7561 ggcagctgct gaacgccaag ctgattaccc agagaaagtt cgacaatctg accaaggccg
     7621 agagaggcgg cctgagcgaa ctggataagg ccggcttcat caagagacag ctggtggaaa
     7681 cccggcagat cacaaagcac gtggcacaga tcctggactc ccggatgaac actaagtacg
     7741 acgagaatga caagctgatc cgggaagtga aagtgatcac cctgaagtcc aagctggtgt
     7801 ccgatttccg gaaggatttc cagttttaca aagtgcgcga gatcaacaac taccaccacg
     7861 cccacgacgc ctacctgaac gccgtcgtgg gaaccgccct gatcaaaaag taccctaagc
     7921 tggaaagcga gttcgtgtac ggcgactaca aggtgtacga cgtgcggaag atgatcgcca
     7981 agagcgagca ggaaatcggc aaggctaccg ccaagtactt cttctacagc aacatcatga
     8041 actttttcaa gaccgagatt accctggcca acggcgagat ccggaagcgg cctctgatcg
     8101 agacaaacgg cgaaaccggg gagatcgtgt gggataaggg ccgggatttt gccaccgtgc
     8161 ggaaagtgct gagcatgccc caagtgaata tcgtgaaaaa gaccgaggtg cagacaggcg
     8221 gcttcagcaa agagtctatc ctgcccaaga ggaacagcga taagctgatc gccagaaaga
     8281 aggactggga ccctaagaag tacggcggct tcgacagccc caccgtggcc tattctgtgc
     8341 tggtggtggc caaagtggaa aagggcaagt ccaagaaact gaagagtgtg aaagagctgc
     8401 tggggatcac catcatggaa agaagcagct tcgagaagaa tcccatcgac tttctggaag
     8461 ccaagggcta caaagaagtg aaaaaggacc tgatcatcaa gctgcctaag tactccctgt
     8521 tcgagctgga aaacggccgg aagagaatgc tggcctctgc cggcgaactg cagaagggaa
     8581 acgaactggc cctgccctcc aaatatgtga acttcctgta cctggccagc cactatgaga
     8641 agctgaaggg ctcccccgag gataatgagc agaaacagct gtttgtggaa cagcacaagc
     8701 actacctgga cgagatcatc gagcagatca gcgagttctc caagagagtg atcctggccg
     8761 acgctaatct ggacaaagtg ctgtccgcct acaacaagca ccgggataag cccatcagag
     8821 agcaggccga gaatatcatc cacctgttta ccctgaccaa tctgggagcc cctgccgcct
     8881 tcaagtactt tgacaccacc atcgaccgga agaggtacac cagcaccaaa gaggtgctgg
     8941 acgccaccct gatccaccag agcatcaccg gcctgtacga gacacggatc gacctgtctc
     9001 agctgggagg cgacagcgct ggaggaggtg gaagcggagg aggaggaagc ggaggaggag
     9061 gtagcggacc taagaaaaag aggaaggtgg cggccgctgg atccggacgg gctgacgcat
     9121 tggacgattt tgatctggat atgctgggaa gtgacgccct cgatgatttt gaccttgaca
     9181 tgcttggttc ggatgccctt gatgactttg acctcgacat gctcggcagt gacgcccttg
     9241 atgatttcga cctggacatg ctgattaact gtacaggcag tggagcaaca aacttctctc
     9301 tgctgaaaca agccggagat gtcgaagaga atcctggacc gaccgagtac aagcccacgg
     9361 tgcgcctcgc cacccgcgac gacgtcccca gggccgtacg caccctcgcc gccgcgttcg
     9421 ccgactaccc cgccacgcgc cacaccgtcg atccggaccg ccacatcgag cgggtcaccg
     9481 agctgcaaga actcttcctc acgcgcgtcg ggctcgacat cggcaaggtg tgggtcgcgg
     9541 acgacggcgc cgcggtggcg gtctggacca cgccggagag cgtcgaagcg ggggcggtgt
     9601 tcgccgagat cggcccgcgc atggccgagt tgagcggttc ccggctggcc gcgcagcaac
     9661 agatggaagg cctcctggcg ccgcaccggc ccaaggagcc cgcgtggttc ctggccaccg
     9721 tcggagtctc gcccgaccac cagggcaagg gtctgggcag cgccgtcgtg ctccccggag
     9781 tggaggcggc cgagcgcgcc ggggtgcccg ccttcctgga gacctccgcg ccccgcaacc
     9841 tccccttcta cgagcggctc ggcttcaccg tcaccgccga cgtcgaggtg cccgaaggac
     9901 cgcgcacctg gtgcatgacc cgcaagcccg gtgcctgaac gcgttaagtc gaattcgata
     9961 tcaagcttat cggtaatcaa cctctggatt acaaaatttg tgaaagattg actggtattc
    10021 ttaactatgt tgctcctttt acgctatgtg gatacgctgc tttaatgcct ttgtatcatg
    10081 ctattgcttc ccgtatggct ttcattttct cctccttgta taaatcctgg ttgctgtctc
    10141 tttatgagga gttgtggccc gttgtcaggc aacgtggcgt ggtgtgcact gtgtttgctg
    10201 acgcaacccc cactggttgg ggcattgcca ccacctgtca gctcctttcc gggactttcg
    10261 ctttccccct ccctattgcc acggcggaac tcatcgccgc ctgccttgcc cgctgctgga
    10321 caggggctcg gctgttgggc actgacaatt ccgtggtgtt gtcggggaaa tcatcgtcct
    10381 ttccttggct gctcgcctgt gttgccacct ggattctgcg cgggacgtcc ttctgctacg
    10441 tcccttcggc cctcaatcca gcggaccttc cttcccgcgg cctgctgccg gctctgcggc
    10501 ctcttccgcg tcttcgcctt cgccctcaga cgagtcggat ctccctttgg gccgcctccc
    10561 cgcatcgata ccgtcgacct cgagacctag aaaaacatgg agcaatcaca agtagcaata
    10621 cagcagctac caatgctgat tgtgcctggc tagaagcaca agaggaggag gaggtgggtt
    10681 ttccagtcac acctcaggta cctttaagac caatgactta caaggcagct gtagatctta
    10741 gccacttttt aaaagaaaag gggggactgg aagggctaat tcactcccaa cgaagacaag
    10801 atatccttga tctgtggatc taccacacac aaggctactt ccctgattgg cagaactaca
    10861 caccagggcc agggatcaga tatccactga cctttggatg gtgctacaag ctagtaccag
    10921 ttgagcaaga gaaggtagaa gaagccaatg aaggagagaa cacccgcttg ttacaccctg
    10981 tgagcctgca tgggatggat gacccggaga gagaagtatt agagtggagg tttgacagcc
    11041 gcctagcatt tcatcacatg gcccgagagc tgcatccgga ctgtactggg tctctctggt
    11101 tagaccagat ctgagcctgg gagctctctg gctaactagg gaacccactg cttaagcctc
    11161 aataaagctt gccttgagtg cttcaagtag tgtgtgcccg tctgttgtgt gactctggta
    11221 actagagatc cctcagaccc ttttagtcag tgtggaaaat ctctagcagg gcccgtttaa
    11281 acccgctgat cagcctcgac tgtgccttct agttgccagc catctgttgt ttgcccctcc
    11341 cccgtgcctt ccttgaccct ggaaggtgcc actcccactg tcctttccta ataaaatgag
    11401 gaaattgcat cgcattgtct gagtaggtgt cattctattc tggggggtgg ggtggggcag
    11461 gacagcaagg gggaggattg ggaagacaat agcaggcatg ctggggatgc ggtgggctct
    11521 atggcttctg aggcggaaag aaccagctgg ggctctaggg ggtatccccn nnnnnnnnnn
    11581 nnnnnnnnnn nnnnnnnnnn nnnnnnnnnn nnnnnnnnnn nnnnnnnnnn nnnnnnnnnn
    11641 nnnnnnnnnn nnnnnnnnnn nnnnnnnnnn nnnnnnnnnn nnnnnnnnnn nnncnnnnnn
    11701 nnnnnnnnnn nnnnnnnnnn nnnnnnnnnn nnnnnnnnnn nnnnnnnnnn nnnnnnnnnn
    11761 nnnnnnnnnn nnnnnnnnnn nnnnnannnn nnnnnnnnnn nnnnnnnnnn nnnnnnnnnn
    11821 nnnnnnnnnn nnnnnccttt gacgttggag tccacgttct ttaatagtgg actcttgttc
    11881 caaactggaa caacactcaa ccctatctcg gtctattctt ttgatttata agggattttg
    11941 ccgatttcgg cctattggtt aaaaaatgag ctgatttaac aaaaatttaa cgcgaattaa
    12001 ttctgtggaa tgtgtgtcag ttagggtgtg gaaagtcccc aggctcccca gcaggcagaa
    12061 gtatgcaaag catgcatctc aattagtcag caaccaggtg tggaaagtcc ccaggctccc
    12121 cagcaggcag aagtatgcaa agcatgcatc tcaattagtc agcaaccata gtcccgcccc
    12181 taactccgcc catcccgccc ctaactccgc ccagttccgc ccattctccg ccccatggct
    12241 gactaatttt ttttatttat gcagaggccg aggccgcctc tgcctctgag ctattccaga
    12301 agtagtgagg aggctttttt ggaggcctag gcttttgcaa aaagctcccg ggagcttgta
    12361 tatccatttt cggatctgat cagcacgtgt tgacaattaa tcatcggcat agtatatcgg
    12421 catagtataa tacgacaagg tgaggaacta aaccatggcc aagttgacca gtgccgttcc
    12481 ggtgctcacc gcgcgcgacg tcgccggagc ggtcgagttc tggaccgacc ggctcgggtt
    12541 ctcccgggac ttcgtggagg acgacttcgc cggtgtggtc cgggacgacg tgaccctgtt
    12601 catcagcgcg gtccaggacc aggtggtgcc ggacaacacc ctggcctggg tgtgggtgcg
    12661 cggcctggac gagctgtacg ccgagtggtc ggaggtcgtg tccacgaact tccgggacgc
    12721 ctccgggccg gccatgaccg agatcggcga gcagccgtgg gggcgggagt tcgccctgcg
    12781 cgacccggcc ggcaactgcg tgcacttcgt ggccgaggag caggactgac acgtgctacg
    12841 agatttcgat tccaccgccg ccttctatga aaggttgggc ttcggaatcg ttttccggga
    12901 cgccggctgg atgatcctcc agcgcgggga tctcatgctg gagttcttcg cccaccccaa
    12961 cttgtttatt gcagcttata atggttacaa ataaagcaat agcatcacaa atttcacaaa
    13021 taaagcattt ttttcactgc attctagttg tggtttgtcc aaactcatca atgtatctta
    13081 tcatgtctgt ataccgtcga cctctagcta gagcttggcg taatcatggt catagctgtt
    13141 tcctgtgtga aattgttatc cgctcacaat tccacacaac atacgagccg gaagcataaa
    13201 gtgtaaagcc tggggtgcct aatgagtgag ctaactcaca ttaattgcgt tgcgctcact
    13261 gcccgctttc cagtcgggaa acctgtcgtg ccagctgcat taatgaatcg gccaacgcgc
    13321 ggggagaggc ggtttgcgta ttgggcgctc ttccgcttcc tcgctcactg actcgctgcg
    13381 ctcggtcgtt cggctgcggc gagcggtatc agctcactca aaggcggtaa tacggttatc
    13441 cacagaatca ggggataacg caggaaagaa catgtgagca aaaggccagc aaaaggccag
    13501 gaaccgtaaa aaggccgcgt tgctggcgtt tttccatagg ctccgccccc ctgacgagca
    13561 tcacaaaaat cgacgctcaa gtcagaggtg gcgaaacccg acaggactat aaagatacca
    13621 ggcgtttccc cctggaagct ccctcgtgcg ctctcctgtt ccgaccctgc cgcttaccgg
    13681 atacctgtcc gcctttctcc cttcgggaag cgtggcgctt tctcatagct cacgctgtag
    13741 gtatctcagt tcggtgtagg tcgttcgctc caagctgggc tgtgtgcacg aaccccccgt
    13801 tcagcccgac cgctgcgcct tatccggtaa ctatcgtctt gagtccaacc cggtaagaca
    13861 cgacttatcg ccactggcag cagccactgg taacaggatt agcagagcga ggtatgtagg
    13921 cggtgctaca gagttcttga agtggtggcc taactacggc tacactagaa gaacagtatt
    13981 tggtatctgc gctctgctga agccagttac cttcggaaaa agagttggta gctcttgatc
    14041 cggcaaacaa accaccgctg gtagcggtgg tttttttgtt tgcaagcagc agattacgcg
    14101 cagaaaaaaa ggatctcaag aagatccttt gatcttttct acggggtctg acgctcagtg
    14161 gaacgaaaac tcacgttaag ggattttggt catgagatta tcaaaaagga tcttcaccta
    14221 gatcctttta aattaaaaat gaagttttaa atcaatctaa agtatatatg agtaaacttg
    14281 gtctgacagt taccaatgct taatcagtga ggcacctatc tcagcgatct gtctatttcg
    14341 ttcatccata gttgcctgac tccccgtcgt gtagataact acgatacggg agggcttacc
    14401 atctggcccc agtgctgcaa tgataccgcg agacccacgc tcaccggctc cagatttatc
    14461 agcaataaac cagccagccg gaagggccga gcgcagaagt ggtcctgcaa ctttatccgc
    14521 ctccatccag tctattaatt gttgccggga agctagagta agtagttcgc cagttaatag
    14581 tttgcgcaac gttgttgcca ttgctacagg catcgtggtg tcacgctcgt cgtttggtat
    14641 ggcttcattc agctccggtt cccaacgatc aaggcgagtt acatgatccc ccatgttgtg
    14701 caaaaaagcg gttagctcct tcggtcctcc gatcgttgtc agaagtaagt tggccgcagt
    14761 gttatcactc atggttatgg cagcactgca taattctctt actgtcatgc catccgtaag
    14821 atgcttttct gtgactggtg agtactcaac caagtcattc tgagaatagt gtatgcggcg
    14881 accgagttgc tcttgcccgg cgtcaatacg ggataatacc gcgccacata gcagaacttt
    14941 aaaagtgctc atcattggaa aacgttcttc ggggcgaaaa ctctcaagga tcttaccgct
    15001 gttgagatcc agttcgatgt aacccactcg tgcacccaac tgatcttcag catcttttac
    15061 tttcaccagc gtttctgggt gagcaaaaac aggaaggcaa aatgccgcaa aaaagggaat
    15121 aagggcgaca cggaaatgtt gaatactcat actcttcctt tttcaatatt attgaagcat
    15181 ttatcagggt tattgtctca tgagcggata catatttgaa tgtatttaga aaaataaaca
    15241 aataggggtt ccgcgcacat ttccccgaaa agtgccacct gacgtcgacg gatcgggaga
    15301 tctcccgatc ccctatggtg cactctcagt acaatctgct ctgatgccgc atagttaagc
    15361 cagtatctgc tccctgcttg tgtgttggag gtcgctgagt agtgcgcgag caaaatttaa
    15421 gctacaacaa ggcaaggctt gaccgacaat tgcatgaaga atctgcttag ggttaggcgt
    15481 tttgcgctgc ttcgcgatgt acgggccaga tatacgcgtt
//
