Features (pLannotate 1.2.2; 36 found; start..end, strand, type, name):
     89..418     +  promoter       SV40 promoter: SV40 enhancer and early promoter
    466..513     +  promoter       EM7 promoter: synthetic bacterial promoter&nbsp
    532..906     +  CDS            BleoR: antibiotic-binding protein; Sh ble from Streptoalloteichus hindustanus; confers resistance to bleomycin, phleomycin, and Zeocin™
    916..1041    +  CDS            ble (fragment): BLE_KLEPN - Experimental evidence at protein level: Swiss-Prot protein existence level 1. Binding protein with a strong affinity to the bleomycin family of antibiotics. Binds to CL990; an antimitotic-antibiotic compound. From Klebsiella pneumoniae.
   1036..1157    +  polyA_signal   SV40 poly(A) signal: SV40 polyadenylation signal
   1228..1250    -  protein_bind   lac operator (fragment): The lac repressor binds to the lac operator to inhibit transcription in E. coli. This inhibition can be relieved by adding lactose or isopropyl-β-D-thiogalactopyranoside (IPTG). lac repressor encoded by lacI
   1254..1284    -  promoter       lac promoter: promoter for the E. coli lac operon
   1299..1320    -  protein_bind   CAP binding site: CAP binding activates transcription in the presence of cAMP. E. coli catabolite activator protein
   1333..1425    -  CDS            lacI (fragment): lac repressor; lacI; The lac repressor binds to the lac operator to inhibit transcription in E. coli. This inhibition can be relieved by adding lactose or isopropyl-β-D-thiogalactopyranoside (IPTG).
   1608..2196    -  rep_origin     ori: high-copy-number ColE1/pMB1/pBR322/pUC origin of replication
   2367..3227    -  CDS            AmpR: β-lactamase; bla; confers resistance to ampicillin, carbenicillin, and related antibiotics
   3228..3332    -  promoter       AmpR promoter: bla
   3391..3443    -  misc_feature   bom (fragment): basis of mobility region from pBR322
   3602..3981    +  enhancer       CMV enhancer: human cytomegalovirus immediate early enhancer
   3982..4181    +  promoter       CMV promoter: human cytomegalovirus (CMV) immediate early promoter
   4199..4379    +  LTR            5' LTR (truncated): truncated 5' long terminal repeat (LTR) from HIV-1
   4426..4551    +  misc_feature   HIV-1 Ψ: packaging signal of human immunodeficiency virus type 1
   4535..4898    +  CDS            HIV-1 gag (fragment): gag protein from human immunodeficiency virus 1; gag
   5044..5277    +  misc_feature   RRE: The Rev response element (RRE) of HIV-1 allows for Rev-dependent mRNA export from the nucleus to the cytoplasm.
   5654..5754    +  CDS            Rev (fragment): human immunodeficiency virus 1 (HIV-1) Rev protein; rev; enhances nuclear export of unspliced and incompletely spliced viral mRNAs
   5804..5921    +  misc_feature   cPPT/CTS: central polypurine tract and central termination sequence of HIV-1
   5972..6212    +  promoter       U6 promoter: RNA polymerase III promoter for human U6 snRNA
   6398..7057    -  CDS            deoC1: DEOC1_STAAN - Also known as dra. Experimental evidence at protein level: Swiss-Prot protein existence level 1. Catalyzes a reversible aldol reaction between acetaldehyde and D-glyceraldehyde 3-phosphate to generate 2-deoxy-D-ribose 5- phosphate. From Staphylococcus aureus (strain N315).
   8102..8177    +  misc_RNA       gRNA scaffold: guide RNA scaffold for the Streptococcus pyogenes CRISPR/Cas9 system
   8195..8213    +  CDS            small t antigen (fragment): SV40 (simian virus 40) small t antigen
   8239..8450    +  promoter       EF-1α core promoter: core promoter for human elongation factor EF-1α
   8467..8514    +  CDS            nucleoplasmin NLS: bipartite nuclear localization signal from nucleoplasmin
   8514..12615   +  CDS            dCas9 (fragment): catalytically dead mutant of the Cas9 endonuclease from the Streptococcus pyogenes Type II CRISPR/Cas system RNA-guided DNA-binding protein that lacks endonuclease activity due to the D10A mutation in the RuvC catalytic domain and the N863A mutation in the HNH catalytic domain
  12942..13539   +  CDS            PuroR (fragment): puromycin N-acetyltransferase; pac from Streptomyces; confers resistance to puromycin
  13552..13573   +  misc_feature   MCS (fragment): pBluescript multiple cloning site
  13576..14164   +  misc_feature   WPRE: woodchuck hepatitis virus posttranscriptional regulatory element
  14101..14682   +  CDS            nef (fragment): NEF_HV1H2 - Experimental evidence at protein level: Swiss-Prot protein existence level 1. Extracellular Nef protein targets CD4(+) T-lymphocytes for apoptosis by interacting with CXCR4 surface receptors. From Human immunodeficiency virus type 1 group M subtype B (isolate HXB2) (HIV-1).
  14689..14869   +  LTR            5' LTR (truncated): truncated 5' long terminal repeat (LTR) from HIV-1
  14901..15125   +  polyA_signal   bGH poly(A) signal: bovine growth hormone polyadenylation signal
  15129..15150   +  promoter       SV40 promoter (fragment): SV40 enhancer and early promoter
  15171..75      +  rep_origin     f1 ori (across the origin) (sequence partly withheld): f1 bacteriophage origin of replication; arrow indicates direction of (+) strand synthesis
>Addgene plasmid #141104 | pLentiV2-dCas9-VP64 | depositor full sequence | sequence record 274134 | pLentiV2-dCas9-VP64 sequence 15524 bps
ATTTATAAGGGATTTTGCCGATTTCGGCCTATTGGTTAAAAAATGAGCTGATTTAACAAAAATTTAACGC
GAATTAATTCTGTGGAATGTGTGTCAGTTAGGGTGTGGAAAGTCCCCAGGCTCCCCAGCAGGCAGAAGTA
TGCAAAGCATGCATCTCAATTAGTCAGCAACCAGGTGTGGAAAGTCCCCAGGCTCCCCAGCAGGCAGAAG
TATGCAAAGCATGCATCTCAATTAGTCAGCAACCATAGTCCCGCCCCTAACTCCGCCCATCCCGCCCCTA
ACTCCGCCCAGTTCCGCCCATTCTCCGCCCCATGGCTGACTAATTTTTTTTATTTATGCAGAGGCCGAGG
CCGCCTCTGCCTCTGAGCTATTCCAGAAGTAGTGAGGAGGCTTTTTTGGAGGCCTAGGCTTTTGCAAAAA
GCTCCCGGGAGCTTGTATATCCATTTTCGGATCTGATCAGCACGTGTTGACAATTAATCATCGGCATAGT
ATATCGGCATAGTATAATACGACAAGGTGAGGAACTAAACCATGGCCAAGTTGACCAGTGCCGTTCCGGT
GCTCACCGCGCGCGACGTCGCCGGAGCGGTCGAGTTCTGGACCGACCGGCTCGGGTTCTCCCGGGACTTC
GTGGAGGACGACTTCGCCGGTGTGGTCCGGGACGACGTGACCCTGTTCATCAGCGCGGTCCAGGACCAGG
TGGTGCCGGACAACACCCTGGCCTGGGTGTGGGTGCGCGGCCTGGACGAGCTGTACGCCGAGTGGTCGGA
GGTCGTGTCCACGAACTTCCGGGACGCCTCCGGGCCGGCCATGACCGAGATCGGCGAGCAGCCGTGGGGG
CGGGAGTTCGCCCTGCGCGACCCGGCCGGCAACTGCGTGCACTTCGTGGCCGAGGAGCAGGACTGACACG
TGCTACGAGATTTCGATTCCACCGCCGCCTTCTATGAAAGGTTGGGCTTCGGAATCGTTTTCCGGGACGC
CGGCTGGATGATCCTCCAGCGCGGGGATCTCATGCTGGAGTTCTTCGCCCACCCCAACTTGTTTATTGCA
GCTTATAATGGTTACAAATAAAGCAATAGCATCACAAATTTCACAAATAAAGCATTTTTTTCACTGCATT
CTAGTTGTGGTTTGTCCAAACTCATCAATGTATCTTATCATGTCTGTATACCGTCGACCTCTAGCTAGAG
CTTGGCGTAATCATGGTCATAGCTGTTTCCTGTGTGAAATTGTTATCCGCTCACAATTCCACACAACATA
CGAGCCGGAAGCATAAAGTGTAAAGCCTGGGGTGCCTAATGAGTGAGCTAACTCACATTAATTGCGTTGC
GCTCACTGCCCGCTTTCCAGTCGGGAAACCTGTCGTGCCAGCTGCATTAATGAATCGGCCAACGCGCGGG
GAGAGGCGGTTTGCGTATTGGGCGCTCTTCCGCTTCCTCGCTCACTGACTCGCTGCGCTCGGTCGTTCGG
CTGCGGCGAGCGGTATCAGCTCACTCAAAGGCGGTAATACGGTTATCCACAGAATCAGGGGATAACGCAG
GAAAGAACATGTGAGCAAAAGGCCAGCAAAAGGCCAGGAACCGTAAAAAGGCCGCGTTGCTGGCGTTTTT
CCATAGGCTCCGCCCCCCTGACGAGCATCACAAAAATCGACGCTCAAGTCAGAGGTGGCGAAACCCGACA
GGACTATAAAGATACCAGGCGTTTCCCCCTGGAAGCTCCCTCGTGCGCTCTCCTGTTCCGACCCTGCCGC
TTACCGGATACCTGTCCGCCTTTCTCCCTTCGGGAAGCGTGGCGCTTTCTCATAGCTCACGCTGTAGGTA
TCTCAGTTCGGTGTAGGTCGTTCGCTCCAAGCTGGGCTGTGTGCACGAACCCCCCGTTCAGCCCGACCGC
TGCGCCTTATCCGGTAACTATCGTCTTGAGTCCAACCCGGTAAGACACGACTTATCGCCACTGGCAGCAG
CCACTGGTAACAGGATTAGCAGAGCGAGGTATGTAGGCGGTGCTACAGAGTTCTTGAAGTGGTGGCCTAA
CTACGGCTACACTAGAAGAACAGTATTTGGTATCTGCGCTCTGCTGAAGCCAGTTACCTTCGGAAAAAGA
GTTGGTAGCTCTTGATCCGGCAAACAAACCACCGCTGGTAGCGGTGGTTTTTTTGTTTGCAAGCAGCAGA
TTACGCGCAGAAAAAAAGGATCTCAAGAAGATCCTTTGATCTTTTCTACGGGGTCTGACGCTCAGTGGAA
CGAAAACTCACGTTAAGGGATTTTGGTCATGAGATTATCAAAAAGGATCTTCACCTAGATCCTTTTAAAT
TAAAAATGAAGTTTTAAATCAATCTAAAGTATATATGAGTAAACTTGGTCTGACAGTTACCAATGCTTAA
TCAGTGAGGCACCTATCTCAGCGATCTGTCTATTTCGTTCATCCATAGTTGCCTGACTCCCCGTCGTGTA
GATAACTACGATACGGGAGGGCTTACCATCTGGCCCCAGTGCTGCAATGATACCGCGAGACCCACGCTCA
CCGGCTCCAGATTTATCAGCAATAAACCAGCCAGCCGGAAGGGCCGAGCGCAGAAGTGGTCCTGCAACTT
TATCCGCCTCCATCCAGTCTATTAATTGTTGCCGGGAAGCTAGAGTAAGTAGTTCGCCAGTTAATAGTTT
GCGCAACGTTGTTGCCATTGCTACAGGCATCGTGGTGTCACGCTCGTCGTTTGGTATGGCTTCATTCAGC
TCCGGTTCCCAACGATCAAGGCGAGTTACATGATCCCCCATGTTGTGCAAAAAAGCGGTTAGCTCCTTCG
GTCCTCCGATCGTTGTCAGAAGTAAGTTGGCCGCAGTGTTATCACTCATGGTTATGGCAGCACTGCATAA
TTCTCTTACTGTCATGCCATCCGTAAGATGCTTTTCTGTGACTGGTGAGTACTCAACCAAGTCATTCTGA
GAATAGTGTATGCGGCGACCGAGTTGCTCTTGCCCGGCGTCAATACGGGATAATACCGCGCCACATAGCA
GAACTTTAAAAGTGCTCATCATTGGAAAACGTTCTTCGGGGCGAAAACTCTCAAGGATCTTACCGCTGTT
GAGATCCAGTTCGATGTAACCCACTCGTGCACCCAACTGATCTTCAGCATCTTTTACTTTCACCAGCGTT
TCTGGGTGAGCAAAAACAGGAAGGCAAAATGCCGCAAAAAAGGGAATAAGGGCGACACGGAAATGTTGAA
TACTCATACTCTTCCTTTTTCAATATTATTGAAGCATTTATCAGGGTTATTGTCTCATGAGCGGATACAT
ATTTGAATGTATTTAGAAAAATAAACAAATAGGGGTTCCGCGCACATTTCCCCGAAAAGTGCCACCTGAC
GTCGACGGATCGGGAGATCTCCCGATCCCCTATGGTGCACTCTCAGTACAATCTGCTCTGATGCCGCATA
GTTAAGCCAGTATCTGCTCCCTGCTTGTGTGTTGGAGGTCGCTGAGTAGTGCGCGAGCAAAATTTAAGCT
ACAACAAGGCAAGGCTTGACCGACAATTGCATGAAGAATCTGCTTAGGGTTAGGCGTTTTGCGCTGCTTC
GCGATGTACGGGCCAGATATACGCGCGCGTTGACATTGATTATTGACTAGTTATTAATAGTAATCAATTA
CGGGGTCATTAGTTCATAGCCCATATATGGAGTTCCGCGTTACATAACTTACGGTAAATGGCCCGCCTGG
CTGACCGCCCAACGACCCCCGCCCATTGACGTCAATAATGACGTATGTTCCCATAGTAACGCCAATAGGG
ACTTTCCATTGACGTCAATGGGTGGAGTATTTACGGTAAACTGCCCACTTGGCAGTACATCAAGTGTATC
ATATGCCAAGTACGCCCCCTATTGACGTCAATGACGGTAAATGGCCCGCCTGGCATTATGCCCAGTACAT
GACCTTATGGGACTTTCCTACTTGGCAGTACATCTACGTATTAGTCATCGCTATTACCATGGTGATGCGG
TTTTGGCAGTACATCAATGGGCGTGGATAGCGGTTTGACTCACGGGGATTTCCAAGTCTCCACCCCATTG
ACGTCAATGGGAGTTTGTTTTGGCACCAAAATCAACGGGACTTTCCAAAATGTCGTAACAACTCCGCCCC
ATTGACGCAAATGGGCGGTAGGCGTGTACGGTGGGAGGTCTATATAAGCAGCGCGTTTTGCCTGTACTGG
GTCTCTCTGGTTAGACCAGATCTGAGCCTGGGAGCTCTCTGGCTAACTAGGGAACCCACTGCTTAAGCCT
CAATAAAGCTTGCCTTGAGTGCTTCAAGTAGTGTGTGCCCGTCTGTTGTGTGACTCTGGTAACTAGAGAT
CCCTCAGACCCTTTTAGTCAGTGTGGAAAATCTCTAGCAGTGGCGCCCGAACAGGGACTTGAAAGCGAAA
GGGAAACCAGAGGAGCTCTCTCGACGCAGGACTCGGCTTGCTGAAGCGCGCACGGCAAGAGGCGAGGGGC
GGCGACTGGTGAGTACGCCAAAAATTTTGACTAGCGGAGGCTAGAAGGAGAGAGATGGGTGCGAGAGCGT
CAGTATTAAGCGGGGGAGAATTAGATCGCGATGGGAAAAAATTCGGTTAAGGCCAGGGGGAAAGAAAAAA
TATAAATTAAAACATATAGTATGGGCAAGCAGGGAGCTAGAACGATTCGCAGTTAATCCTGGCCTGTTAG
AAACATCAGAAGGCTGTAGACAAATACTGGGACAGCTACAACCATCCCTTCAGACAGGATCAGAAGAACT
TAGATCATTATATAATACAGTAGCAACCCTCTATTGTGTGCATCAAAGGATAGAGATAAAAGACACCAAG
GAAGCTTTAGACAAGATAGAGGAAGAGCAAAACAAAAGTAAGACCACCGCACAGCAAGCGGCCGCTGATC
TTCAGACCTGGAGGAGGAGATATGAGGGACAATTGGAGAAGTGAATTATATAAATATAAAGTAGTAAAAA
TTGAACCATTAGGAGTAGCACCCACCAAGGCAAAGAGAAGAGTGGTGCAGAGAGAAAAAAGAGCAGTGGG
AATAGGAGCTTTGTTCCTTGGGTTCTTGGGAGCAGCAGGAAGCACTATGGGCGCAGCGTCAATGACGCTG
ACGGTACAGGCCAGACAATTATTGTCTGGTATAGTGCAGCAGCAGAACAATTTGCTGAGGGCTATTGAGG
CGCAACAGCATCTGTTGCAACTCACAGTCTGGGGCATCAAGCAGCTCCAGGCAAGAATCCTGGCTGTGGA
AAGATACCTAAAGGATCAACAGCTCCTGGGGATTTGGGGTTGCTCTGGAAAACTCATTTGCACCACTGCT
GTGCCTTGGAATGCTAGTTGGAGTAATAAATCTCTGGAACAGATTTGGAATCACACGACCTGGATGGAGT
GGGACAGAGAAATTAACAATTACACAAGCTTAATACACTCCTTAATTGAAGAATCGCAAAACCAGCAAGA
AAAGAATGAACAAGAATTATTGGAATTAGATAAATGGGCAAGTTTGTGGAATTGGTTTAACATAACAAAT
TGGCTGTGGTATATAAAATTATTCATAATGATAGTAGGAGGCTTGGTAGGTTTAAGAATAGTTTTTGCTG
TACTTTCTATAGTGAATAGAGTTAGGCAGGGATATTCACCATTATCGTTTCAGACCCACCTCCCAACCCC
GAGGGGACCCGACAGGCCCGAAGGAATAGAAGAAGAAGGTGGAGAGAGAGACAGAGACAGATCCATTCGA
TTAGTGAACGGATCGGCACTGCGTGCGCCAATTCTGCAGACAAATGGCAGTATTCATCCACAATTTTAAA
AGAAAAGGGGGGATTGGGGGGTACAGTGCAGGGGAAAGAATAGTAGACATAATAGCAACAGACATACAAA
CTAAAGAATTACAAAAACAAATTACAAAAATTCAAAATTTTCGGGTTTATTACAGGGACAGCAGAGATCC
AGTTTGGTTAATTAAGGTACCGAGGGCCTATTTCCCATGATTCCTTCATATTTGCATATACGATACAAGG
CTGTTAGAGAGATAATTAGAATTAATTTGACTGTAAACACAAAGATATTAGTACAAAATACGTGACGTAG
AAAGTAATAATTTCTTGGGTAGTTTGCAGTTTTAAAATTATGTTTTAAAATGGACTATCATATGCTTACC
GTAACTTGAAAGTATTTCGATTTCTTGGCTTTATATATCTTGTGGAAAGGACGAAACACCGGAGACGGTT
GTAAATGAGCACACAAAATACACATGCTAAAATATTATATTCTATGACCTTTATAAAATCAACCAAAATC
TTCTTTTTAATAACTTTAGTATCAATAATTAGAATTTTTATGTTCCTTTTTGCAAACTTTTAATAAAAAT
GAGCAAAATAAAAAAACGCTAGTTTTAGTAACTCGCGTTGTTTTCTTCACCTTTAATAATAGCTACTCCA
CCACTTGTTCCTAAGCGGTCAGCTCCTGCTTCAATCATTTTTTGAGCATCTTCAAATGTTCTAACTCCAC
CAGCTGCTTTAACTAAAGCATTGTCTTTAACAACTGACTTCATTAGTTTAACATCTTCAAATGTTGCACC
TGATTTTGAAAATCCTGTTGATGTTTTAACAAATTCTAATCCAGCTTCAACAGCTATTTCACAAGCTTTC
ATGATTTCTTCTTTTGTTAATAAACAATTTTCCATAATACATTTAACAACATGTGATCCAGCTGCTTTTT
TTACAGCTTTCATGTCTTCTAAAACTAATTCATAATTTTTGTCTTTTAATGCACCAATATTTAATACCAT
ATCAATTTCTGTTGCACCATCTTTAATTGCTTCAGAAACTTCGAATGCTTTTGTAGCTGTTGTGCATGCA
CCTAGAGGAAAACCTACAACATTTGTTATTCCTACATTTGTGCCTTTTAATAATTCTTTACAATAGCTTG
TTCAATATGAATTAACACAAACTGTTGCAAAATCAAATTCAATTGCTTCATCACATAATTGTTTAATTTC
AGCTTTCGTAGCATCTTGTTTTAATAATGTGTGATCTATATATTTGTTTAGTTTCATTTTTTCTCCTATA
TATTCATTTTTAATTTTAATTCTTTAATAATTTCGTCTACTTTAACTTTAGCGTTTTGAACAGATTCACC
AACACCTATAAAATAAATTTTTAGTTTAGGTTCAGTTCCACTTGGGCGAACAGCAAATCATGACTTATCT
TCTAAATAAAATTTTAGTAAGTCTTGTCCTGGCATATTATACATTCCATCGATGTAGTCTTCAACATTAA
CAACTTTAAGTCCAGCAATTTGAGTTAAGGGTGTTGCTCTCAATGATTTCATTAATGGTTCAATTTTTAA
TTTCTTTTCTTCTGGTTTAAAATTCAAGTTTAAAGTGAAAGTGTAATATGCACCCATTTCTTTAAATAAA
TCTTCTAAATAGTCTACTAATGTTTTATTTTGTTTTTTATAAAATCAAGCAGCCTCTGCTATTAATATAG
AAGCTTGTATTCCATCTTTATCTCTAGCTGAGTCATCAATTACATATCCATAACTTTCTTCATAAGCAAA
AACAAAATTTAATCCGTTATCTTCTTCTTTAGCAATTTCTCTACCCATTCATTTAAATCCAGTTAAAGTT
TTTACAATATTAACTCCATATTTTTCATGAGCGATTCTATCACCCAAATCACTTGTTACAAAACTTGAAT
ATAGAGCCGGATTTTTTGGAATGCTATTTAAGCGTTTTAGATTTGATAATTTTCAATCAATTAAAATTGG
TCCTGTTTGATTTCCATCTAATCTTACAAAATGACCATCATGTTTTATTGCCATTCCAAATCTGTCAGCA
TCTGGGTCATTCATAATAATAATATCTGCATCATGTTTAATACCATATTCAAGCGGTATTTTTCATGCAG
GATCAAATTCTGGATTTGGATTTACAACATTTTTAAATGTTTCATCTTCAAATGCATGCTCTTCAACCTC
AATAACGTTATATCCTGATTCACGTAATATTTTTGGGGTAAATTTAGTTCCTGTTCCATTAACTGCGCTA
AAAATAATTTTTAAATCTTTTTTAGCTTCTTGCTCTTTTTTGTACGTCTCTGTTTTAGAGCTAGAAATAG
CAAGTTAAAATAAGGCTAGTCCGTTATCAACTTGAAAAAGTGGCACCGAGTCGGTGCTTTTTTGAATTCG
CTAGCTAGGTCTTGAAAGGAGTGGGAATTGGCTCCGGTGCCCGTCAGTGGGCAGAGCGCACATCGCCCAC
AGTCCCCGAGAAGTTGGGGGGAGGGGTCGGCAATTGATCCGGTGCCTAGAGAAGGTGGCGCGGGGTAAAC
TGGGAAAGTGATGTCGTGTACTGGCTCCGCCTTTTTCCCGAGGGTGGGGGAGAACCGTATATAAGTGCAG
TAGTCGCCGTGAACGTTCTTTTTCGCAACGGGTTTGCCGCCAGAACACAGGCGTACGGCCACCATGAAAA
GGCCGGCGGCCACGAAAAAGGCCGGCCAGGCAAAAAAGAAAAAGGACAAGAAGTACAGCATCGGCCTGGC
CATCGGCACCAACTCTGTGGGCTGGGCCGTGATCACCGACGAGTACAAGGTGCCCAGCAAGAAATTCAAG
GTGCTGGGCAACACCGACCGGCACAGCATCAAGAAGAACCTGATCGGAGCCCTGCTGTTCGACAGCGGCG
AAACAGCCGAGGCCACCCGGCTGAAGAGAACCGCCAGAAGAAGATACACCAGACGGAAGAACCGGATCTG
CTATCTGCAAGAGATCTTCAGCAACGAGATGGCCAAGGTGGACGACAGCTTCTTCCACAGACTGGAAGAG
TCCTTCCTGGTGGAAGAGGATAAGAAGCACGAGCGGCACCCCATCTTCGGCAACATCGTGGACGAGGTGG
CCTACCACGAGAAGTACCCCACCATCTACCACCTGAGAAAGAAACTGGTGGACAGCACCGACAAGGCCGA
CCTGCGGCTGATCTATCTGGCCCTGGCCCACATGATCAAGTTCCGGGGCCACTTCCTGATCGAGGGCGAC
CTGAACCCCGACAACAGCGACGTGGACAAGCTGTTCATCCAGCTGGTGCAGACCTACAACCAGCTGTTCG
AGGAAAACCCCATCAACGCCAGCGGCGTGGACGCCAAGGCCATCCTGTCTGCCAGACTGAGCAAGAGCAG
ACGGCTGGAAAATCTGATCGCCCAGCTGCCCGGCGAGAAGAAGAATGGCCTGTTCGGCAACCTGATTGCC
CTGAGCCTGGGCCTGACCCCCAACTTCAAGAGCAACTTCGACCTGGCCGAGGATGCCAAACTGCAGCTGA
GCAAGGACACCTACGACGACGACCTGGACAACCTGCTGGCCCAGATCGGCGACCAGTACGCCGACCTGTT
TCTGGCCGCCAAGAACCTGTCCGACGCCATCCTGCTGAGCGACATCCTGAGAGTGAACACCGAGATCACC
AAGGCCCCCCTGAGCGCCTCTATGATCAAGAGATACGACGAGCACCACCAGGACCTGACCCTGCTGAAAG
CTCTCGTGCGGCAGCAGCTGCCTGAGAAGTACAAAGAGATTTTCTTCGACCAGAGCAAGAACGGCTACGC
CGGCTACATTGACGGCGGAGCCAGCCAGGAAGAGTTCTACAAGTTCATCAAGCCCATCCTGGAAAAGATG
GACGGCACCGAGGAACTGCTCGTGAAGCTGAACAGAGAGGACCTGCTGCGGAAGCAGCGGACCTTCGACA
ACGGCAGCATCCCCCACCAGATCCACCTGGGAGAGCTGCACGCCATTCTGCGGCGGCAGGAAGATTTTTA
CCCATTCCTGAAGGACAACCGGGAAAAGATCGAGAAGATCCTGACCTTCCGCATCCCCTACTACGTGGGC
CCTCTGGCCAGGGGAAACAGCAGATTCGCCTGGATGACCAGAAAGAGCGAGGAAACCATCACCCCCTGGA
ACTTCGAGGAAGTGGTGGACAAGGGCGCTTCCGCCCAGAGCTTCATCGAGCGGATGACCAACTTCGATAA
GAACCTGCCCAACGAGAAGGTGCTGCCCAAGCACAGCCTGCTGTACGAGTACTTCACCGTGTATAACGAG
CTGACCAAAGTGAAATACGTGACCGAGGGAATGAGAAAGCCCGCCTTCCTGAGCGGCGAGCAGAAAAAGG
CCATCGTGGACCTGCTGTTCAAGACCAACCGGAAAGTGACCGTGAAGCAGCTGAAAGAGGACTACTTCAA
GAAAATCGAGTGCTTCGACTCCGTGGAAATCTCCGGCGTGGAAGATCGGTTCAACGCCTCCCTGGGCACA
TACCACGATCTGCTGAAAATTATCAAGGACAAGGACTTCCTGGACAATGAGGAAAACGAGGACATTCTGG
AAGATATCGTGCTGACCCTGACACTGTTTGAGGACAGAGAGATGATCGAGGAACGGCTGAAAACCTATGC
CCACCTGTTCGACGACAAAGTGATGAAGCAGCTGAAGCGGCGGAGATACACCGGCTGGGGCAGGCTGAGC
CGGAAGCTGATCAACGGCATCCGGGACAAGCAGTCCGGCAAGACAATCCTGGATTTCCTGAAGTCCGACG
GCTTCGCCAACAGAAACTTCATGCAGCTGATCCACGACGACAGCCTGACCTTTAAAGAGGACATCCAGAA
AGCCCAGGTGTCCGGCCAGGGCGATAGCCTGCACGAGCACATTGCCAATCTGGCCGGCAGCCCCGCCATT
AAGAAGGGCATCCTGCAGACAGTGAAGGTGGTGGACGAGCTCGTGAAAGTGATGGGCCGGCACAAGCCCG
AGAACATCGTGATCGAAATGGCCAGAGAGAACCAGACCACCCAGAAGGGACAGAAGAACAGCCGCGAGAG
AATGAAGCGGATCGAAGAGGGCATCAAAGAGCTGGGCAGCCAGATCCTGAAAGAACACCCCGTGGAAAAC
ACCCAGCTGCAGAACGAGAAGCTGTACCTGTACTACCTGCAGAATGGGCGGGATATGTACGTGGACCAGG
AACTGGACATCAACCGGCTGTCCGACTACGATGTGGACCACATCGTGCCTCAGAGCTTTCTGAAGGACGA
CTCCATCGACAACAAGGTGCTGACCAGAAGCGACAAGGCCCGGGGCAAGAGCGACAACGTGCCCTCCGAA
GAGGTCGTGAAGAAGATGAAGAACTACTGGCGGCAGCTGCTGAACGCCAAGCTGATTACCCAGAGAAAGT
TCGACAATCTGACCAAGGCCGAGAGAGGCGGCCTGAGCGAACTGGATAAGGCCGGCTTCATCAAGAGACA
GCTGGTGGAAACCCGGCAGATCACAAAGCACGTGGCACAGATCCTGGACTCCCGGATGAACACTAAGTAC
GACGAGAATGACAAGCTGATCCGGGAAGTGAAAGTGATCACCCTGAAGTCCAAGCTGGTGTCCGATTTCC
GGAAGGATTTCCAGTTTTACAAAGTGCGCGAGATCAACAACTACCACCACGCCCACGACGCCTACCTGAA
CGCCGTCGTGGGAACCGCCCTGATCAAAAAGTACCCTAAGCTGGAAAGCGAGTTCGTGTACGGCGACTAC
AAGGTGTACGACGTGCGGAAGATGATCGCCAAGAGCGAGCAGGAAATCGGCAAGGCTACCGCCAAGTACT
TCTTCTACAGCAACATCATGAACTTTTTCAAGACCGAGATTACCCTGGCCAACGGCGAGATCCGGAAGCG
GCCTCTGATCGAGACAAACGGCGAAACCGGGGAGATCGTGTGGGATAAGGGCCGGGATTTTGCCACCGTG
CGGAAAGTGCTGAGCATGCCCCAAGTGAATATCGTGAAAAAGACCGAGGTGCAGACAGGCGGCTTCAGCA
AAGAGTCTATCCTGCCCAAGAGGAACAGCGATAAGCTGATCGCCAGAAAGAAGGACTGGGACCCTAAGAA
GTACGGCGGCTTCGACAGCCCCACCGTGGCCTATTCTGTGCTGGTGGTGGCCAAAGTGGAAAAGGGCAAG
TCCAAGAAACTGAAGAGTGTGAAAGAGCTGCTGGGGATCACCATCATGGAAAGAAGCAGCTTCGAGAAGA
ATCCCATCGACTTTCTGGAAGCCAAGGGCTACAAAGAAGTGAAAAAGGACCTGATCATCAAGCTGCCTAA
GTACTCCCTGTTCGAGCTGGAAAACGGCCGGAAGAGAATGCTGGCCTCTGCCGGCGAACTGCAGAAGGGA
AACGAACTGGCCCTGCCCTCCAAATATGTGAACTTCCTGTACCTGGCCAGCCACTATGAGAAGCTGAAGG
GCTCCCCCGAGGATAATGAGCAGAAACAGCTGTTTGTGGAACAGCACAAGCACTACCTGGACGAGATCAT
CGAGCAGATCAGCGAGTTCTCCAAGAGAGTGATCCTGGCCGACGCTAATCTGGACAAAGTGCTGTCCGCC
TACAACAAGCACCGGGATAAGCCCATCAGAGAGCAGGCCGAGAATATCATCCACCTGTTTACCCTGACCA
ATCTGGGAGCCCCTGCCGCCTTCAAGTACTTTGACACCACCATCGACCGGAAGAGGTACACCAGCACCAA
AGAGGTGCTGGACGCCACCCTGATCCACCAGAGCATCACCGGCCTGTACGAGACACGGATCGACCTGTCT
CAGCTGGGAGGCGACAGCGCTGGAGGAGGTGGAAGCGGAGGAGGAGGAAGCGGAGGAGGAGGTAGCGGAC
CTAAGAAAAAGAGGAAGGTGGCGGCCGCTGGATCCGGACGGGCTGACGCATTGGACGATTTTGATCTGGA
TATGCTGGGAAGTGACGCCCTCGATGATTTTGACCTTGACATGCTTGGTTCGGATGCCCTTGATGACTTT
GACCTCGACATGCTCGGCAGTGACGCCCTTGATGATTTCGACCTGGACATGCTGATTAACTGTACAGGCA
GTGGAGCAACAAACTTCTCTCTGCTGAAACAAGCCGGAGATGTCGAAGAGAATCCTGGACCGACCGAGTA
CAAGCCCACGGTGCGCCTCGCCACCCGCGACGACGTCCCCAGGGCCGTACGCACCCTCGCCGCCGCGTTC
GCCGACTACCCCGCCACGCGCCACACCGTCGATCCGGACCGCCACATCGAGCGGGTCACCGAGCTGCAAG
AACTCTTCCTCACGCGCGTCGGGCTCGACATCGGCAAGGTGTGGGTCGCGGACGACGGCGCCGCGGTGGC
GGTCTGGACCACGCCGGAGAGCGTCGAAGCGGGGGCGGTGTTCGCCGAGATCGGCCCGCGCATGGCCGAG
TTGAGCGGTTCCCGGCTGGCCGCGCAGCAACAGATGGAAGGCCTCCTGGCGCCGCACCGGCCCAAGGAGC
CCGCGTGGTTCCTGGCCACCGTCGGAGTCTCGCCCGACCACCAGGGCAAGGGTCTGGGCAGCGCCGTCGT
GCTCCCCGGAGTGGAGGCGGCCGAGCGCGCCGGGGTGCCCGCCTTCCTGGAGACCTCCGCGCCCCGCAAC
CTCCCCTTCTACGAGCGGCTCGGCTTCACCGTCACCGCCGACGTCGAGGTGCCCGAAGGACCGCGCACCT
GGTGCATGACCCGCAAGCCCGGTGCCTGAACGCGTTAAGTCGAATTCGATATCAAGCTTATCGGTAATCA
ACCTCTGGATTACAAAATTTGTGAAAGATTGACTGGTATTCTTAACTATGTTGCTCCTTTTACGCTATGT
GGATACGCTGCTTTAATGCCTTTGTATCATGCTATTGCTTCCCGTATGGCTTTCATTTTCTCCTCCTTGT
ATAAATCCTGGTTGCTGTCTCTTTATGAGGAGTTGTGGCCCGTTGTCAGGCAACGTGGCGTGGTGTGCAC
TGTGTTTGCTGACGCAACCCCCACTGGTTGGGGCATTGCCACCACCTGTCAGCTCCTTTCCGGGACTTTC
GCTTTCCCCCTCCCTATTGCCACGGCGGAACTCATCGCCGCCTGCCTTGCCCGCTGCTGGACAGGGGCTC
GGCTGTTGGGCACTGACAATTCCGTGGTGTTGTCGGGGAAATCATCGTCCTTTCCTTGGCTGCTCGCCTG
TGTTGCCACCTGGATTCTGCGCGGGACGTCCTTCTGCTACGTCCCTTCGGCCCTCAATCCAGCGGACCTT
CCTTCCCGCGGCCTGCTGCCGGCTCTGCGGCCTCTTCCGCGTCTTCGCCTTCGCCCTCAGACGAGTCGGA
TCTCCCTTTGGGCCGCCTCCCCGCATCGATACCGTCGACCTCGAGACCTAGAAAAACATGGAGCAATCAC
AAGTAGCAATACAGCAGCTACCAATGCTGATTGTGCCTGGCTAGAAGCACAAGAGGAGGAGGAGGTGGGT
TTTCCAGTCACACCTCAGGTACCTTTAAGACCAATGACTTACAAGGCAGCTGTAGATCTTAGCCACTTTT
TAAAAGAAAAGGGGGGACTGGAAGGGCTAATTCACTCCCAACGAAGACAAGATATCCTTGATCTGTGGAT
CTACCACACACAAGGCTACTTCCCTGATTGGCAGAACTACACACCAGGGCCAGGGATCAGATATCCACTG
ACCTTTGGATGGTGCTACAAGCTAGTACCAGTTGAGCAAGAGAAGGTAGAAGAAGCCAATGAAGGAGAGA
ACACCCGCTTGTTACACCCTGTGAGCCTGCATGGGATGGATGACCCGGAGAGAGAAGTATTAGAGTGGAG
GTTTGACAGCCGCCTAGCATTTCATCACATGGCCCGAGAGCTGCATCCGGACTGTACTGGGTCTCTCTGG
TTAGACCAGATCTGAGCCTGGGAGCTCTCTGGCTAACTAGGGAACCCACTGCTTAAGCCTCAATAAAGCT
TGCCTTGAGTGCTTCAAGTAGTGTGTGCCCGTCTGTTGTGTGACTCTGGTAACTAGAGATCCCTCAGACC
CTTTTAGTCAGTGTGGAAAATCTCTAGCAGGGCCCGTTTAAACCCGCTGATCAGCCTCGACTGTGCCTTC
TAGTTGCCAGCCATCTGTTGTTTGCCCCTCCCCCGTGCCTTCCTTGACCCTGGAAGGTGCCACTCCCACT
GTCCTTTCCTAATAAAATGAGGAAATTGCATCGCATTGTCTGAGTAGGTGTCATTCTATTCTGGGGGGTG
GGGTGGGGCAGGACAGCAAGGGGGAGGATTGGGAAGACAATAGCAGGCATGCTGGGGATGCGGTGGGCTC
TATGGCTTCTGAGGCGGAAAGAACCAGCTGGGGCTCTAGGGGGTATCCCC
[124 nt withheld, positions 15171-15294]
C
[91 nt withheld, positions 15296-15386]
A
[49 nt withheld, positions 15388-15436]
CCTTTGACGTTGGAGTCCACGTTCTTTAATAGTGGACTCTTGTTCCAAACTGGAACAACACTCAACCCTA
TCTCGGTCTATTCTTTTG
